>Addgene plasmid #1783 | pBABE-puro-mTwist | addgene full sequence | sequence record 162798 | Addgene NGS result
CAACTATGGCCATTTAATGTAAATACTTAAGAAAAAAAACCAAATTAATTTTGATACATGCTGCATGTGA
AAGACCCCCGCTGACGGGTAGTCAATCACTCAGAGGAGACCCTCCCAAGGAACAGCGAGACCACAAGTCG
GATGCAACTGCAAGAGGGTTTATTGGATACACGGGTACCCGGGCGACTCAGTCAATCGGAGGACTGGCGC
CCCGAGTGAGGGGTTGTGGGCTCTTTTATTGAGCTCGGGGAGCAGAAGCGCGCGAACAGAAGCGAGAAGC
GAACTGATTGGTTAGTTCAAATAAGGCACAGGGTCATTTCAGGTCCTTGGGGCACCCTGGAAACATCTGA
TGGTTCTCTAGAAACTGCTGAGGGCTGGACCGCATCTGGGGACCATCTGTTCTTGGCCCTGAGCCGGGGC
AGGAACTGCTTACCACAGATATCCTGTTTGGCCCATATTCAGCTGTTCCATCTGTTCTTGGCCCTGAGCC
GGGGCAGGAACTGCTTACCACAGATATCCTGTTTGGCCCATATTCAGCTGTTCCATCTGTTCCTGACCTT
GATCTGAACTTCTCTATTCTCAGTTATGTATTTTTCCATGCCTTGCAAAATGGCGTTACTTAAGCTAGCT
TGCCAAACCTACAGGTGGGGTCTTTCATTCCCCCCTTTTTCTGGAGACTAAATAAAATCTTTTATTTTAT
CGATGCATGGGGTCGTGCGCTCCTTTCGGTCGGGCGCTGCGGGTCGTGGGGCGGGCGTCAGGCACCGGGC
TTGCGGGTCATGCACCAGGTGCGCGGTCCTTCGGGCACCTCGACGTCGGCGGTGACGGTGAAGCCGAGCC
GCTCGTAGAAGGGGAGGTTGCGGGGCGCGGAGGTCTCCAGGAAGGCGGGCACCCCGGCGCGCTCGGCCGC
CTCCACTCCGGGGAGCACGACGGCGCTGCCCAGACCCTTGCCCTGGTGGTCGGGCGAGACGCCGACGGTG
GCCAGGAACCACGCGGGCTCCTTGGGCCGGTGCGGCGCCAGGAGGCCTTCCATCTGTTGCTGCGCGGCCA
GCCGGGAACCGCTCAACTCGGCCATGCGCGGGCCGATCTCGGCGAACACCGCCCCCGCTTCGACGCTCTC
CGGCGTGGTCCAGACCGCCACCGCGGCGCCGTCGTCCGCGACCCACACCTTGCCGATGTCGAGCCCGACG
CGCGTGAGGAAGAGTTCTTGCAGCTCGGTGACCCGCTCGATGTGGCGGTCCGGATCGACGGTGTGGCGCG
TGGCGGGGTAGTCGGCGAACGCGGCGGCGAGGGTGCGTACGGCCCTGGGGACGTCGTCGCGGGTGGCGAG
GCGCACCGTGGGCTTGTACTCGGTCATGGTAAGCTTTTTGCAAAAGCCTAGGCCTCCAAAAAAGCCTCCT
CACTACTTCTGGAATAGCTCAGAGGCCGAGGCGGCCTCGGCCTCTGCATAAATAAAAAAAATTAGTCAGC
CATGGGGCGGAGAATGGGCGGAACTGGGCGGAGTTAGGGGCGGGATGGGCGGAGTTAGGGGCGGGACTAT
GGTTGCTGACTAATTGAGATGCATGCTTTGCATACTTCTGCCTGCTGGGGAGCCTGGGGACTTTCCACAC
CTGGTTGCTGACTAATTGAGATGCATGCTTTGCATACTTCTGCCTGCTGGGGAGCCTGGGGACTTTCCAC
ACCCTAACTGACACACATTCCACAGGGTCGACCACTGTGCTGGCGAATTCCTACCCGCTGCTAGTGGGAC
GCGGACATGGACCAGGCCCCCTCCATCCTCCAGACGGAGAAGGCGTAGCTGAGCCGCTCGTGGGCCACAT
AGCTGCAGCTTGCCATCTTGGAGTCCAGCTCGTCGCTCTGCAGGACCTGGTACAGGAAGTCGATGTACCT
GGCCGCCAGTTTGAGGGTCTGAATCTTGCTCAGCTTGTCCGAGGGCAGCGTGGGGATGATCTTGCGCAGG
GCGGCGAACGCCTCGTTCAGCGACTGCGTGCGCTGGCGCTCCCGCACGTTAGCCATGACCCGCTGGGTCT
GCAGCTCCTCGTACGACTGCGGGCTCCCGCCCCCGCTGCTGCTGCCGCCGCCGCCGCCACCACCTCCGCC
CGCGCCGCCGCCGCCGCCTCCGCCCGCAGATTTCTTGCCGCGCTTGCCCTGGGCCGGGCTGCCTGGCTCG
TCGCCGCCTCCGATGCCCCCGCCCGTGGCCCCGCCGGGCCCCGCGCTGCCGCCCGCGCTGCGCCGACTGC
TGCGTCTCTTGCGAGCCCCGCGCTTGCCGCTCGCCGGCTGCTGCCGGTCCGGCTCCTCCTCGCTGTTGCT
CAGGCTGTCGTCGGCCGGAGAGACTGGCGAGCTGGACACGTCCTGCATCATCTCGCGGGCGGCGACGTGC
GGCCTCGCGGAGCCGGGACGGGGGAGGGTAGAGCAGAGGAGCGGGGCGCCCTAGCCCGCCAGCTTCCCCG
CGCTCGGCGCCGGCCCGTACCACCACACTGGGATCCGGCCGGCGCCTAGAGAAGGAGTGAGGGCTGGATA
AAGGGAGGATCGAGGCGGGGTCGAACGAGGAGGTTCAAGGGGGAGAGACGGGGCGGATGGAGGAAGAGGA
GGCGGAGGCTTAGGGTGTACAAAGGGCTTGACCCAGGGAGGGGGGTCAAAAGCCAAGGCTTCCCAGGTCA
CGATGTAGGGGACCTGGTCTGGGTGTCCATGCGGGCCAGGTGAAAAGACCTTGATCTTAACCTGGGTGAT
GAGGTCTCGGTTAAAGGTGCCGTCTCGCGGCCATCCGACGTTAAAGGTTGGCCATTCTGCAGAGCAGAAG
GTAACCCAACGTCTCTTCTTGACATCTACCGACTGGTTGTGAGCGATCCGCTCGACATCTTTCCAGTGAC
CTAAGGTCAAACTTAAGGGAGTGGTAACAGTCTGGCCCTAATTTTCAGACAAATACAGAAACACAGTCAG
ACAGAGACAACACAGAACGATGCTGCAGCGCTGCAGCAGACAAGACGCGCGGCTTCGGTTCCAAACCGAA
AGCAAAAATTCAGACGGAGGCGGGAACTGTTTTAGGTTCTCGTCTCCTACCAGAACCACATATCCTGACG
GGGTCGGATTCCACATCGACTCCCTTCCTCAGGTCGGGCCACAAAAACGGCCCCCAAAGTCCCTGGGACG
TCTCCCAGGGTTGCGGCCGGGTGTTCAGAACTCGTCAGTTCCACCACGGGTCCGCCAGATACAGAGCTAG
TTAGCTAACTAGTACCGACGCAGGCGCATAAAATCAGTCATAGACACTAGACAATCGGACAGACACAGAT
AAGTTGCTGGCCAGCTTGCCTCCCGGTGGTGGGTCGGTGGTCCCTGGGCAGGGGTCTCCCGATCCCGGAC
GAGCCCCCAAATGAAAGACCCCCGCTGACGGGTAGTCAATCACTCAGAGGAGACCCTCCCAAGGAACAGC
GAGACCACAAGTCGGATGCAACTGCAAGAGGGTTTATTGGATACACGGGTACCCGGGCGACTCAGTCAAT
CGGAGGACTGGCGCCCCGAGTGAGGGGTTGTGGGCTCTTTTATTGAGCTCGGGGAGCAGAAGCGCGCGAA
CAGAAGCGAGAAGCGAACTGATTGGTTAGTTCAAATAAGGCACAGGGTCATTTCAGGTCCTTGGGGCACC
CTGGAAACATCTGATGGTTCTCTAGAAACTGCTGAGGGCTGGACCGCATCTGGGGACCATCTGTTCTTGG
CCCTGAGCCGGGGCAGGAACTGCTTACCACAGATATCCTGTTTGGCCCATATTCAGCTGTTCCATCTGTT
CTTGGCCCTGAGCCGGGGCAGGAACTGCTTACCACAGATATCCTGTTTGGCCCATATTCAGGCTGCAGGT
GGCACTTTTCGGGGAAATGTGCGCGGAACCCCTATTTGTTTATTTTTCTAAATACATTCAAATATGTATC
CGCTCATGAGACAATAACCCTGATAAATGCTTCAATAATATTGAAAAAGGAAGAGTATGAGTATTCAACA
TTTCCGTGTCGCCCTTATTCCCTTTTTTGCGGCATTTTGCCTTCCTGTTTTTGCTCACCCAGAAACGCTG
GTGAAAGTAAAAGATGCTGAAGATCAGTTGGGTGCACGAGTGGGTTACATCGAACTGGATCTCAACAGCG
GTAAGATCCTTGAGAGTTTTCGCCCCGAAGAACGTTTTCCAATGATGAGCACTTTTAAAGTTCTGCTATG
TGGCGCGGTATTATCCCGTATTGACGCCGGGCAAGAGCAACTCGGTCGCCGCATACACTATTCTCAGAAT
GACTTGGTTGAGTACTCACCAGTCACAGAAAAGCATCTTACGGATGGCATGACAGTAAGAGAATTATGCA
GTGCTGCCATAACCATGAGTGATAACACTGCGGCCAACTTACTTCTGACAACGATCGGAGGACCGAAGGA
GCTAACCGCTTTTTTGCACAACATGGGGGATCATGTAACTCGCCTTGATCGTTGGGAACCGGAGCTGAAT
GAAGCCATACCAAACGACGAGCGTGACACCACGATGCCTGTAGCAATGGCAACAACGTTGCGCAAACTAT
TAACTGGCGAACTACTTACTCTAGCTTCCCGGCAACAATTAATAGACTGGATGGAGGCGGATAAAGTTGC
AGGACCACTTCTGCGCTCGGCCCTTCCGGCTGGCTGGTTTATTGCTGATAAATCTGGAGCCGGTGAGCGT
GGGTCTCGCGGTATCATTGCAGCACTGGGGCCAGATGGTAAGCCCTCCCGTATCGTAGTTATCTACACGA
CGGGGAGTCAGGCAACTATGGATGAACGAAATAGACAGATCGCTGAGATAGGTGCCTCACTGATTAAGCA
TTGGTAACTGTCAGACCAAGTTTACTCATATATACTTTAGATTGATTTGCGGCCGCAAAAGGATCTAGGT
GAAGATCCTTTTTGATAATCTCATGACCAAAATCCCTTAACGTGAGTTTTCGTTCCACTGAGCGTCAGAC
CCCGTAGAAAAGATCAAAGGATCTTCTTGAGATCCTTTTTTTCTGCGCGTAATCTGCTGCTTGCAAACAA
AAAAACCACCGCTACCAGCGGTGGTTTGTTTGCCGGATCAAGAGCTACCAACTCTTTTTCCGAAGGTAAC
TGGCTTCAGCAGAGCGCAGATACCAAATACTGTTCTTCTAGTGTAGCCGTAGTTAGGCCACCACTTCAAG
AACTCTGTAGCACCGCCTACATACCTCGCTCTGCTAATCCTGTTACCAGTGGCTGCTGCCAGTGGCGATA
AGTCGTGTCTTACCGGGTTGGACTCAAGACGATAGTTACCGGATAAGGCGCAGCGGTCGGGCTGAACGGG
GGGTTCGTGCACACAGCCCAGCTTGGAGCGAACGACCTACACCGAACTGAGATACCTACAGCGTGAGCTA
TGAGAAAGCGCCACGCTTCCCGAAGGGAGAAAGGCGGACAGGTATCCGGTAAGCGGCAGGGTCGGAACAG
GAGAGCGCACGAGGGAGCTTCCAGGGGGAAACGCCTGGTATCTTTATAGTCCTGTCGGGTTTCGCCACCT
CTGACTTGAGCGTCGATTTTTGTGATGCTCGTCAGGGGGGCGGAGCCTATGGAAAAACGCCAGCAACGCG
GCCTTTTTACGGTTCCTGGCCTTTTGCTGGCCTTTTGCTCACATGTTCTTTCCTGCGTTATCCCCTGATT
CTGTGGATAACCGTATTACCGCCTTTGAGTGAGCTGATACCGCTCGCCGCAGCCGAACGACCGAGCGCAG
CGAGTCAGTGAGCGAGGAAGCGGAAGAGCGCCCAATACGCAAACCGCCTCTCCCCGCGCGTTGGCCGATT
CATTAATG
Features (pLannotate 1.2.2; 12 found; start..end, strand, type, name):
     68..537     -  LTR            LTR: long terminal repeat from Moloney murine leukemia virus
    538..659     -  LTR            3' LTR (ΔU3) (fragment): self-inactivating 3' long terminal repeat (LTR) from Moloney murine leukemia virus
    758..1357    -  CDS            PuroR: puromycin N-acetyltransferase; pac from Streptomyces alboniger; confers resistance to puromycin
   1367..1696    -  promoter       SV40 promoter: SV40 enhancer and early promoter
   1744..2361    -  CDS            Twist1: TWST1_MOUSE - Also known as Twist. Experimental evidence at protein level: Swiss-Prot protein existence level 1. Acts as a transcriptional regulator. Inhibits myogenesis by sequestrating E proteins, inhibiting trans-activation by MEF2, and inhibiting DNA-binding by MYOD1 through physical interaction. This interaction probably involves the basic domains of both proteins. Also represses expression of proinflammatory cytokines such as TNFA and IL1B. Regulates cranial suture patterning and fusion. Activates transcription as a heterodimer with E proteins. Regulates gene expression differentially, d
   2491..2907    -  CDS            gag (truncated): truncated Moloney murine leukemia virus (MMLV) gag gene lacking the start codon
   2974..3248    -  misc_feature   MESV Ψ (fragment): packaging signal of murine embryonic stem cell virus
   3372..3841    -  LTR            LTR: long terminal repeat from Moloney murine leukemia virus
   3872..3976    +  promoter       AmpR promoter: bla
   3977..4837    +  CDS            AmpR: β-lactamase; bla; confers resistance to ampicillin, carbenicillin, and related antibiotics
   4997..5585    +  rep_origin     ori: high-copy-number ColE1/pMB1/pBR322/pUC origin of replication
   5768..2       +  CDS            lacI (fragment) (across the origin): lac repressor; lacI; The lac repressor binds to the lac operator to inhibit transcription in E. coli. This inhibition can be relieved by adding lactose or isopropyl-β-D-thiogalactopyranoside (IPTG).
