[The description below was written by a language model from this plasmid's Addgene catalogue record and pLannotate feature annotations shown in this document.]
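Description:
pBABE-puro-mTwist is a Moloney murine leukemia virus-based retroviral expression vector built on the pBABE-puro backbone and carrying the mouse Twist1 cDNA. It is propagated in E. coli as a high-copy plasmid through a ColE1/pUC-type origin, with ampicillin selection provided by β-lactamase under its own promoter. A short lacI fragment annotated across the sequence origin appears to be a backbone remnant with no evident function.

The retroviral cassette is annotated on the reverse strand and is flanked by MMLV long terminal repeats. Downstream of the 5′ LTR lie a packaging signal (Ψ) and a truncated gag segment lacking its start codon, which together promote efficient encapsidation of the vector RNA when the plasmid is introduced into a packaging cell line that supplies the viral proteins in trans. The Twist insert was cloned into the SnaBI site, which was destroyed at both ends, so that the 5′ LTR drives its transcription. No epitope tag or reporter is recorded. Behind the insert, an SV40 enhancer/early promoter drives puromycin N-acetyltransferase, allowing selection of stably transduced mammalian cells. The annotation tool also labels a fragment next to the 3′ LTR as a self-inactivating ΔU3 element, but a full LTR sits beside it, so this probably reflects partial matching rather than a true SIN design.

The catalogue lists a 1284 bp insert in a 5169 bp backbone, whereas the sequenced record is 5,818 nt and the annotated Twist1 coding region spans about 620 bp, so the listed sizes do not add up exactly. Twist1 is a bHLH transcriptional regulator. The associated publication concerns its role in morphogenesis and tumor metastasis, consistent with using this vector for stable ectopic Twist expression in mammalian cells.
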