Addgene plasmid #1783: pBABE-puro-mTwist
Depositing lab: Bob Weinberg. Depositing organization: Whitehead Institute for Biomedical Research. Publication: Twist, a master regulator of morphogenesis, plays an essential role in tumor metastasis. Yang J, Mani SA, Donaher JL, Ramaswamy S, Itzykson RA, Come C, Savagner P, Gitelman I, Richardson A, Weinberg RA. Cell 2004 Jun 25;117(7):927-39. 10.1016/j.cell.2004.06.006 PubMed 15210113.
Backbone
  Vector backbone: pBABE-puro
  Backbone size w/o insert (bp): 5169
  Vector type: Mammalian Expression, Retroviral
  Selectable markers: Puromycin
Growth in bacteria
  Bacterial resistance: Ampicillin, 100 μg/mL
  Growth temperature: 37°C
  Growth strain: DH5alpha
  Copy number: High Copy
Gene/Insert
  Gene/Insert name: Twist
  Species: M. musculus (mouse)
  Insert size (bp): 1284
  GenBank ID: M63649
  Entrez Gene: Twist1 (a.k.a. M-Twist, Pde, Ska10, Ska<m10Jus>, Twist, bHLHa38, pdt)
  Cloning method: Restriction Enzyme; 5′ cloning site SnaBI (destroyed during cloning); 3′ cloning site SnaBI (destroyed during cloning)
  Sequencing primers: 5′ pBABE 5'; 3′ pBABE-3
Resource information
  A portion of this plasmid was derived from a plasmid made by: F. Perrin-Schmitt
Terms and licenses: Academic/Nonprofit Terms; Industry Terms: Not Available to Industry
How to cite: pBABE-puro-mTwist was a gift from Bob Weinberg (Addgene plasmid # 1783 ; http://n2t.net/addgene:1783 ; RRID:Addgene_1783)
