>Addgene plasmid #1783 | pBABE-puro-mTwist | addgene partial sequence | sequence record 16868 | 1783 with pBABE-5
GTGGTGGTACGGGCCGGCGCCGAGCGCGGGGAAGCTGGCGGGCTAGGGCGCCCCGCTCCTCTGCTCTACC
CTCCCCCGTCCCGGCTCCGCGAGGCCGCACGTCGCCGCCCGCGAGATGATGCAGGACGTGTCCAGCTCGC
CAGTCTCTCCGGCCGACGACAGCCTGAGCAACAGCGAGGAGGAGCCGGACCGGCAGCAGCCGGCGAGCGG
CAAGCGCGGGGCTCGCAAGAGACGCAGCAGTCGGCGCAGCGCGGGCGGCAGCGCGGGGCCCGGCGGGGCC
ACGGGCGGGGGCATCGGAGGCGGCGACGAGCCAGGCAGCCCGGCCCAGGGCAAGCGCGGCAAGAAATCTG
CGGGCGGAGGCGGCGGCGGCGGCGCGGGCGGAGGTGGTGGCGGCGGCGGCGGCAGCAGCAGCGGGGGCGG
GAGCCCGCAGTCGTACGAGGAGCTGCAGACCCAGCGGGTCATGGCTAACGTGCGGGAGCGCCAGCGCACG
CAGTCGCTGAACGAGGCGTTCGCCGCCCTGCGCAAGATCATCCCCACGCTGCCCTCGGACAAGCTGAGCA
AGATTCAGACCCTCAAACTGG
